Addgene plasmid #175961: pBEL2114
Purpose: For expression of LetA-[ΔRing6 LetB] operon from E. coli. N-terminal his tag on LetA, araBAD promoter
Depositing lab: Gira Bhabha & Damian Ekiert. Depositing organization: NYU Grossman School of Medicine. Publication: Role of Ring6 in the Function of the E. coli MCE Protein LetB. Vieni C, Coudray N, Isom GL, Bhabha G, Ekiert DC. J Mol Biol. 2022 Jan 22;434(7):167463. doi: 10.1016/j.jmb.2022.167463. PubMed 35077766.
Backbone
  Vector backbone: pBAD-His
  Backbone manufacturer: Thermo Fisher
  Backbone size w/o insert (bp): 4571
  Total vector size (bp): 8322
  Vector type: Bacterial Expression
Growth in bacteria
  Bacterial resistance: Ampicillin, 100 μg/mL
  Growth temperature: 37°C
  Growth strain: DH5alpha
  Copy number: High Copy
Gene/Insert 1
  Gene/Insert name: LetA (alt names: yebS; b1833; ECK1832)
  Species: E. coli
  Promoter: araBAD
  Tag / fusion protein: 8xHis 2xQH and TEV cleavage site on LetA (N terminal on insert)
  Cloning method: Gibson Cloning
  Sequencing primers: 5′ pBAD fwd; 3′ pBAD rev
Gene/Insert 2
  Gene/Insert name: LetB (alt names: yebT; b1834; ECK1833)
  Species: E. coli
  Mutation: Δ634-746
  Promoter: araBAD
  Cloning method: Gibson Cloning
  Sequencing primers: 5′ pBAD fwd; 3′ pBAD rev
Terms and licenses: Academic/Nonprofit Terms; Industry Terms: Not Available to Industry
How to cite: pBEL2114 was a gift from Gira Bhabha & Damian Ekiert (Addgene plasmid # 175961 ; http://n2t.net/addgene:175961 ; RRID:Addgene_175961)
