[The description below was written by a language model from this plasmid's Addgene catalogue record and pLannotate feature annotations shown in this document.]
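Description:
pBEL2114 is a bacterial expression plasmid built on the commercial pBAD-His backbone for arabinose-inducible co-expression of the E. coli LetA–LetB (yebS–yebT) operon, with a deletion in LetB. The 8,322 bp plasmid is maintained in E. coli at high copy through a ColE1/pUC-type origin and is selected with ampicillin via the β-lactamase gene. The feature table also shows an M13 phage origin, a loxP site, and several short remnants of older vector sequences (fragments of an RSF origin, bom, rop, the tetracycline resistance gene and its promoter). These appear to be backbone leftovers rather than functional parts of the design.

Expression is driven by the araBAD promoter, with the araC regulator encoded divergently on the opposite strand, so transcription is held low until L-arabinose is added. Both genes are transcribed as a single operon. LetA comes first and carries an N-terminal 8xHis tag with 2xQH and a TEV protease cleavage site, allowing affinity purification and later tag removal. The LetB reading frame follows, slightly overlapping the end of LetA in the annotation, and carries no recorded tag. It bears the Δ634-746 mutation, which removes the Ring6 domain, consistent with its annotation as a yebT fragment. The rrnB T1 and T2 terminators, preceded by a 5S rRNA segment, end the transcript. LetA and LetB are components of a transport pathway that contributes to membrane integrity, and LetB may span the periplasm. The construct is intended for producing LetA together with the ΔRing6 LetB variant, in the context of work on the role of Ring6 in LetB function.
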