Features (pLannotate 1.2.2; 18 found; start..end, strand, type, name):
     10..294     +  promoter       araBAD promoter: araBAD; promoter of the L-arabinose operon of E. coli; the araC regulatory gene is transcribed in the opposite direction (Guzman et al., 1995)
    385..1665    +  CDS            yebS: YEBS_ECOLI - Experimental evidence at protein level: Swiss-Prot protein existence level 1. Component of a transport pathway that contributes to membrane integrity. From Escherichia coli (strain K12).
   1637..3928    +  CDS            yebT (fragment): YEBT_ECOLI - Experimental evidence at protein level: Swiss-Prot protein existence level 1. Component of a transport pathway that contributes to membrane integrity (PubMed:27795327). May directly span the intermembrane space, facilitating the transport of substrates across the periplasm (Probable). From Escherichia coli (strain K12).
   4093..4208    +  ncRNA          5S rRNA: Accession: RF00001 - 5S ribosomal RNA
   4212..4298    +  terminator     rrnB T1 terminator: Escherichia coli rrnB; transcription terminator T1 from the E. coli rrnB gene
   4390..4417    +  terminator     rrnB T2 terminator: transcription terminator T2 from the E. coli rrnB gene
   4436..4527    +  promoter       AmpR promoter: bla
   4528..5388    +  CDS            AmpR: β-lactamase; bla; confers resistance to ampicillin, carbenicillin, and related antibiotics
   5430..5810    +  rep_origin     M13 ori (sequence partly withheld): M13 bacteriophage origin of replication; arrow indicates direction of (+) strand synthesis
   5996..6583    +  rep_origin     ori: high-copy-number ColE1/pMB1/pBR322/pUC origin of replication
   6680..6713    +  protein_bind   loxP: Cre-mediated recombination occurs in the 8-bp core sequence (GCATACAT). Cre recombinase
   6743..6761    +  misc_feature   MCS (fragment): pBluescript multiple cloning site
   6787..6912    +  rep_origin     RSF ori (fragment): Plasmids containing the RSF 1030 origin of replication can be propagated in E. coli cells that contain additional plasmids with compatible origins.
   6917..6968    -  misc_feature   bom (fragment): basis of mobility region from pBR322
   7084..7123    -  CDS            rop (fragment): Rop protein, which maintains plasmids at low copy number; rop
   7124..7309    -  CDS            TcR (fragment): tetracycline efflux protein; tet; confers resistance to tetracycline
   7319..7337    +  promoter       tet promoter (fragment): E. coli promoter for tetracycline efflux protein gene
   7427..8305    -  CDS            araC: L-arabinose regulatory protein; araC
>Addgene plasmid #175961 | pBEL2114 | addgene full sequence | sequence record 345259 | Addgene NGS Result
CATTCAGAGAAGAAACCAATTGTCCATATTGCATCAGACATTGCCGTCACTGCGTCTTTTACTGGCTCTT
CTCGCTAACCAAACCGGTAACCCCGCTTATTAAAAGCATTCTGTAACAAAGCGGGACCAAAGCCATGACA
AAAACGCGTAACAAAAGTGTCTATAATCACGGCAGAAAAGTCCACATTGATTATTTGCACGGCGTCACAC
TTTGCTATGCCATAGCATTTTTATCCATAAGATTAGCGGATCCTACCTGACGCTTTTTATCGCAACTCTC
TACTGTTTCTCCATACCCGTTTTTTTGGGCTAGCCGAAGGGTGAATTATGCATCACCATCACCACCATCA
CCATCAGCATCAACACGAAAATCTGTATTTTCAGATGGCTCTTAACACACCACAAATTACGCCGACAAAA
AAGATAACAGTGAGGGCAATCGGCGAGGAACTGCCGCGTGGTGATTACCAACGTTGCCCGCAATGTGACA
TGCTGTTTAGCCTGCCCGAGATAAATTCTCATCAAAGTGCCTATTGTCCGCGCTGTCAGGCAAAAATTCG
TGACGGGCGCGACTGGTCGCTAACGCGCCTGGCGGCAATGGCCTTCACCATGCTGTTGCTTATGCCGTTT
GCCTGGGGCGAACCGCTGTTGCATATCTGGCTGTTAGGCATTCGTATTGACGCCAACGTTATGCAAGGCA
TCTGGCAAATGACCAAACAGGGCGATGCGATAACGGGGTCGATGGTCTTTTTCTGCGTTATTGGTGCCCC
GCTCATTCTGGTGACCTCCATAGCTTATTTATGGTTTGGTAACCGACTGGGAATGAATTTACGTCCGGTA
CTGCTGATGCTTGAGCGACTTAAAGAGTGGGTAATGCTCGATATCTACCTGGTCGGCATTGGCGTTGCTT
CTATAAAGGTACAGGATTATGCCCATATCCAGGCTGGTGTCGGCTTGTTCTCTTTTGTGGCGTTGGTGAT
TTTAACGACGGTGACGTTGTCACATCTTAATGTCGAAGAACTGTGGGAGCGATTTTATCCGCAGCGCCCC
GCTACGCGTAGGGACGAGAAACTTCGTGTCTGTCTTGGGTGCCATTTTACCGGCTATCCAGATCAGCGTG
GTCGCTGCCCGCGTTGCCATATCCCGCTACGCCTGCGTCGCCGTCATAGTCTGCAAAAATGCTGGGCGGC
GCTGTTAGCGTCAATCGTTTTATTGTTACCTGCCAACCTGTTGCCTATTTCTATCATTTATCTGAACGGA
GGACGGCAGGAAGATACAATTCTTTCCGGAATTATGTCGCTGGCAAGTAGCAACATTGCGGTTGCAGGAA
TCGTGTTTATCGCCAGTATTCTGGTACCGTTTACTAAAGTGATCGTCATGTTCACTTTACTGTTGAGCAT
TCATTTTAAATGCCAGCAAGGTTTACGCACACGCATTCTGTTACTGCGGATGGTGACCTGGATTGGTCGC
TGGTCGATGCTCGACCTGTTTGTCATATCTTTAACCATGTCGCTGATTAATCGCGATCAGATCCTCGCTT
TTACTATGGGACCGGCTGCGTTTTATTTCGGCGCAGCGGTAATTTTGACTATTCTTGCTGTGGAATGGCT
GGACAGCCGCTTACTTTGGGATGCACATGAGTCAGGAAACGCCCGCTTCGACGACTGAAGCGCAGATTAA
AAATAAACGCCGTATCTCACCTTTCTGGCTGCTGCCGTTCATCGCGCTAATGATTGCCAGTTGGCTGATT
TGGGACAGTTATCAGGACCGGGGTAATACCGTCACCATCGACTTTATGTCGGCGGATGGTATTGTTCCAG
GCCGTACGCCTGTTCGTTATCAGGGCGTTGAAGTCGGAACAGTGCAGGATATCAGCCTCAGCGACGATCT
TCGTAAGATTGAAGTCAAGGTCAGCATCAAGTCCGATATGAAAGATGCGCTGCGCGAAGAGACTCAGTTC
TGGCTGGTGACGCCAAAAGCATCGTTGGCAGGTGTCTCCGGGCTGGACGCCCTCGTCGGTGGGAACTATA
TCGGCATGATGCCGGGTAAAGGTAAAGAGCAGGATCACTTTGTCGCACTCGATACCCAACCGAAATATCG
GCTGGACAATGGCGATCTGATGATCCACCTGCAAGCCCCCGATCTCGGTTCGCTGAACAGCGGTTCATTG
GTCTATTTCCGCAAGATCCCGGTGGGAAAAGTCTACGACTATGCCATCAATCCCAACAAGCAAGGCGTGG
TGATTGATGTCCTGATCGAGCGGCGTTTTACCGATCTGGTGAAAAAAGGTAGCCGTTTCTGGAACGTTTC
CGGCGTTGATGCCAACGTCAGTATCAGTGGCGCGAAGGTGAAACTGGAAAGCCTGGCGGCACTGGTTAAC
GGTGCGATTGCCTTCGATTCACCAGAAGAGTCGAAACCTGCCGAGGCGGAAGATACCTTTGGTCTGTATG
AAGATCTGGCCCACAGCCAGCGTGGCGTAATAATAAAACTGGAACTGCCGAGTGGGGCCGGATTAACCGC
CGACTCGACGCCGTTAATGTATCAGGGGCTGGAAGTCGGACAGCTGACTAAACTGGATTTAAATCCTGGT
GGTAAAGTCACAGGGGAAATGACCGTTGATCCCAGCGTCGTTACCCTGCTTCGTGAAAATACCCGCATCG
AATTACGCAACCCGAAATTATCCCTTAGCGATGCTAATCTCAGCGCCCTGCTGACCGGCAAAACCTTCGA
GCTGGTGCCCGGCGATGGCGAGCCACGCAAAGAGTTCGTTGTTGTGCCAGGCGAAAAAGCACTGCTGCAT
GAACCTGATGTTCTGACGCTGACCCTGACCGCGCCGGAAAGTTACGGTATTGATGCGGGTCAGCCGCTCA
TTCTTCACGGCGTGCAGGTAGGCCAGGTTATCGATCGTAAACTCACCAGCAAAGGCGTCACCTTTACCGT
CGCCATCGAGCCTCAGCATCGCGAACTGGTAAAAGGCGATAGCAAATTTGTCGTCAACAGCCGTGTCGAT
GTGAAGGTGGGGCTGGATGGCGTTGAGTTTCTCGGTGCCAGCGCCTCAGAATGGATCAATGGCGGGATAC
GTATTCTGCCGGGCGATAAAGGTGAGATGAAAGCCAGCTATCCACTGTATGCCAATTTGGAAAAAGCGCT
GGAGAACAGCCTTAGCGATTTACCCACCACAACCGTGAGTTTGAGTGCAGAGACGCTGCCGGATGTGCAG
GCAGGATCGGTAGTGCTGTACCGTAAATTTGAAGTTGGTGAAGTGATTACCGTGCGTCCGCGAGCTAACG
CGTTTGATATCGATCTGCATATTAAGCCGGAGTATCGCAACCTTCTGACCAGCAATAGCGTGTTCTGGGC
AGAAGGCGGGGCGAAAGTTCAGCTGAATGGTAGTGGTCTGACCGTACAGGCATCCCCGCTCTCCAGAGCA
TTAAAGGGAGCCATTAGCTTCGACAACCTCAGCGGTGCCAGCGCCAGTCAGCGTAAAGGCGATAAGCGTA
TTCTGTATGCTTCCGAAACAGCGGCCCGTGCGGTTGGCTTAAGCATTATTGTTGAAGCGCCGGAAGCCGG
TTCGTTAGGCATCGGTACGCCTGTGCTGTTCCGTGGTCTGGAAGTCGGTACGGTTACAGGAATGACGCTG
GGGACATTGTCAGATCGCGTGATGATTGCGATGCGCATCAGTAAACGCTATCAACACCTGGTGCGTAACA
ATTCCGTGTTCTGGTTGGCATCGGGTTACAGTCTGGACTTTGGTCTGACGGGCGGCGTAGTGAAAACCGG
CACCTTTAACCAGTTTATCCGTGGCGGCATCGCCTTCGCCACGCCTCCGGGTACGCCACTGGCACCGAAA
GCCCAGGAAGGCAAACACTTCCTGTTGCAGGAAAGTGAACCGAAAGAGTGGCGTGAATGGGGAACTGCGC
TTCCCAAATAAGTACCAAATTCCAGAAAAGAGACGCTGAAAAGCGTCTTTTTTCGTTTTGGTCCTGGTCT
GAGGAATGGTTGTAAGCTTGGCTGTTTTGGCGGATGAGAGAAGATTTTCAGCCTGATACAGATTAAATCA
GAACGCAGAAGCGGTCTGATAAAACAGAATTTGCCTGGCGGCAGTAGCGCGGTGGTCCCACCTGACCCCA
TGCCGAACTCAGAAGTGAAACGCCGTAGCGCCGATGGTAGTGTGGGGTCTCCCCATGCGAGAGTAGGGAA
CTGCCAGGCATCAAATAAAACGAAAGGCTCAGTCGAAAGACTGGGCCTTTCGTTTTATCTGTTGTTTGTC
GGTGAACGCTCTCCTGAGTAGGACAAATCCGCCGGGAGCGGATTTGAACGTTGCGAAGCAACGGCCCGGA
GGGTGGCGGGCAGGACGCCCGCCATAAACTGCCAGGCATCAAATTAAGCAGAAGGCCATCCTGACGGATG
GCCTTTTTGCGTTTCTACAAACTCTTTTGTTTATTTTTCTAAATACATTCAAATATGTATCCGCTCATGA
GACAATAACCCTGATAAATGCTTCAATAATATTGAAAAAGGAAGAGTATGAGTATTCAACATTTCCGTGT
CGCCCTTATTCCCTTTTTTGCGGCATTTTGCCTTCCTGTTTTTGCTCACCCAGAAACGCTGGTGAAAGTA
AAAGATGCTGAAGATCAGTTGGGTGCACGAGTGGGTTACATCGAACTGGATCTCAACAGCGGTAAGATCC
TTGAGAGTTTTCGCCCCGAAGAACGTTTTCCAATGATGAGCACTTTTAAAGTTCTGCTATGTGGCGCGGT
ATTATCCCGTGTTGACGCCGGGCAAGAGCAACTCGGTCGCCGCATACACTATTCTCAGAATGACTTGGTT
GAGTACTCACCAGTCACAGAAAAGCATCTTACGGATGGCATGACAGTAAGAGAATTATGCAGTGCTGCCA
TAACCATGAGTGATAACACTGCGGCCAACTTACTTCTGACAACGATCGGAGGACCGAAGGAGCTAACCGC
TTTTTTGCACAACATGGGGGATCATGTAACTCGCCTTGATCGTTGGGAACCGGAGCTGAATGAAGCCATA
CCAAACGACGAGCGTGACACCACGATGCCTGCAGCAATGGCAACAACGTTGCGCAAACTATTAACTGGCG
AACTACTTACTCTAGCTTCCCGGCAACAATTAATAGACTGGATGGAGGCGGATAAAGTTGCAGGACCACT
TCTGCGCTCGGCCCTTCCGGCTGGCTGGTTTATTGCTGATAAATCTGGAGCCGGTGAGCGTGGGTCTCGC
GGTATCATTGCAGCACTGGGGCCAGATGGTAAGCCCTCCCGTATCGTAGTTATCTACACGACGGGGAGTC
AGGCAACTATGGATGAACGAAATAGACAGATCGCTGAGATAGGTGCCTCACTGATTAAGCATTGGTAACT
GTCAGACCAAGTTTACTCATATATACTTTAGATTGATT
[125 nt withheld, positions 5429-5553]
C
[141 nt withheld, positions 5555-5695]
CCTTTGACGTTGGAGTCCACGTTCTTT
[37 nt withheld, positions 5723-5759]
ACCCTATCTCGGGCTATTCTTTTGATTTATAAGGGATTTTGCCGATTTCGGCCTATTGGTTAAAAAATGA
GCTGATTTAACAAAAATTTAACGCGAATTTTAACAAAATATTAACGTTTACAATTTAAAAGGATCTAGGT
GAAGATCCTTTTTGATAATCTCATGACCAAAATCCCTTAACGTGAGTTTTCGTTCCACTGAGCGTCAGAC
CCCGTAGAAAAGATCAAAGGATCTTCTTGAGATCCTTTTTTTCTGCGCGTAATCTGCTGCTTGCAAACAA
AAAAACCACCGCTACCAGCGGTGGTTTGTTTGCCGGATCAAGAGCTACCAACTCTTTTTCCGAAGGTAAC
TGGCTCAGCAGAGCGCAGATACCAAATACTGTCCTTCTAGTGTAGCCGTAGTTAGGCCACCACTTCAAGA
ACTCTGTAGCACCGCCTACATACCTCGCTCTGCTAATCCTGTTACCAGTGGCTGCTGCCAGTGGCGATAA
GTCGTGTCTTACCGGGTTGGACTCAAGACGATAGTTACCGGATAAGGCGCAGCGGTCGGGCTGAACGGGG
GGTTCGTGCACACAGCCCAGCTTGGAGCGAACGACCTACACCGAACTGAGATACCTACAGCGTGAGCTAT
GAGAAAGCGCCACGCTTCCCGAAGGGAGAAAGGCGGACAGGTATCCGGTAAGCGGCAGGGTCGGAACAGG
AGAGCGCACGAGGGAGCTTCCAGGGGGAAACGCCTGGTATCTTTATAGTCCTGTCGGGTTTCGCCACCTC
TGACTTGAGCGTCGATTTTTGTGATGCTCGTCAGGGGGGCGGAGCCTATGGAAAAACGCCAGCAACGCGG
CCTTTTTACGGTTCCTGGCCTTTTGCTGGCCTTTTGCTCACATGTTAGCTTGGCTGGACGTAAACTCCTC
TTCAGACCTAATAACTTCGTATAGCATACATTATACGAAGTTATATTAAGGGTTATTGAATATGATCGGA
ATTGGGCTGCAGGAATTCGATAGCTTGGCTGCAGGTCGACCTCGAGGACATGTTCTTTCCTGCGTTATCC
CCTGATTCTGTGGATAACCGTATTACCGCCTTTGAGTGAGCTGATACCGCTCGCCGCAGCCGAACGACCG
AGCGCAGCGAGTCAGTGAGCGAGGAAGCGGAAGAGCGCCTGATGCGGTATTTTCTCCTTACGCATCTGTG
CGGTATTTCACACCGCATAGGGTCATGGCTGCGCCCCGACACCCGCCAACACCCGCTGACGCGCCCTGAC
GGGCTTGTCTGCTCCCGGCATCCGCTTACAGACAAGCTGTGACCGTCTCCGGGAGCTGCATGTGTCAGAG
GTTTTCACCGTCATCACCGAAACGCGCGAGGCAGAAGGAGATGGCGCCCAACAGTCCCCCGGCCACGGGG
CCTGCCACCATACCCACGCCGAAACAAGCGCTCATGAGCCCGAAGTGGCGAGCCCGATCTTCCCCATCGG
TGATGTCGGCGATATAGGCGCCAGCAACCGCACCTGTGGCGCCGGTGATGCCGGCCACGATGCGTCCGGC
GTAGAGGATCTGCTCATGTTTGACAGCTTATCATCGATGCATAATGTGCCTGTCAAATGGACGAAGCAGG
GATTCTGCAAACCCTATGCTACTCCGTCAAGCCGTCAATTGTCTGATTCGTTACCAATTATGACAACTTG
ACGGCTACATCATTCACTTTTTCTTCACAACCGGCACGGAACTCGCTCGGGCTGGCCCCGGTGCATTTTT
TAAATACCCGCGAGAAATAGAGTTGATCGTCAAAACCAACATTGCGACCGACGGTGGCGATAGGCATCCG
GGTGGTGCTCAAAAGCAGCTTCGCCTGGCTGATACGTTGGTCCTCGCGCCAGCTTAAGACGCTAATCCCT
AACTGCTGGCGGAAAAGATGTGACAGACGCGACGGCGACAAGCAAACATGCTGTGCGACGCTGGCGATAT
CAAAATTGCTGTCTGCCAGGTGATCGCTGATGTACTGACAAGCCTCGCGTACCCGATTATCCATCGGTGG
ATGGAGCGACTCGTTAATCGCTTCCATGCGCCGCAGTAACAATTGCTCAAGCAGATTTATCGCCAGCAGC
TCCGAATAGCGCCCTTCCCCTTGCCCGGCGTTAATGATTTGCCCAAACAGGTCGCTGAAATGCGGCTGGT
GCGCTTCATCCGGGCGAAAGAACCCCGTATTGGCAAATATTGACGGCCAGTTAAGCCATTCATGCCAGTA
GGCGCGCGGACGAAAGTAAACCCACTGGTGATACCATTCGCGAGCCTCCGGATGACGACCGTAGTGATGA
ATCTCTCCTGGCGGGAACAGCAAAATATCACCCGGTCGGCAAACAAATTCTCGTCCCTGATTTTTCACCA
CCCCCTGACCGCGAATGGTGAGATTGAGAATATAACCTTTCATTCCCAGCGGTCGGTCGATAAAAAAATC
GAGATAACCGTTGGCCTCAATCGGCGTTAAACCCGCCACCAGATGGGCATTAAACGAGTATCCCGGCAGC
AGGGGATCATTTTGCGCTTCAGCCATACTTTTCATACTCCCGC
